Addgene plasmid #106332: pCW57.1-MBD3L2
Purpose: All-in-one lentivector with tet-inducible MBD3L2
Depositing lab: Stephen Tapscott. Depositing organization: Fred Hutchinson Cancer Center. Publication: NuRD and CAF-1-mediated silencing of the D4Z4 array is modulated by DUX4-induced MBD3L proteins. Campbell AE, Shadle SC, Jagannathan S, Lim JW, Resnick R, Tawil R, van der Maarel SM, Tapscott SJ. Elife. 2018 Mar 13;7. pii: 31023. doi: 10.7554/eLife.31023. PubMed 29533181.
Backbone
  Vector backbone: pCW57.1
  Backbone size w/o insert (bp): 7792
  Total vector size (bp): 8419
  Vector type: Mammalian Expression, Lentiviral
  Selectable markers: Puromycin
Growth in bacteria
  Bacterial resistance: Ampicillin, 100 μg/mL
  Growth temperature: 37°C
  Growth strain: NEB Stable
  Copy number: High Copy
Gene/Insert
  Gene/Insert name: methyl-CpG binding domain protein 3 like 2 (alt name: MBD3L2)
  Species: H. sapiens (human)
  Insert size (bp): 627
  Entrez Gene: MBD3L2
  Promoter: tight TRE promoter
  Cloning method: Restriction Enzyme; 5′ cloning site NheI (unknown if destroyed); 3′ cloning site SalI (unknown if destroyed)
  Sequencing primers: 5′ tcgcctggagaattggc; 3′ agggctgccttggaaaag
Terms and licenses: Academic/Nonprofit Terms; Industry Terms: Not Available to Industry
How to cite: pCW57.1-MBD3L2 was a gift from Stephen Tapscott (Addgene plasmid # 106332 ; http://n2t.net/addgene:106332 ; RRID:Addgene_106332)
