[The description below was written by a language model from this plasmid's Addgene catalogue record and pLannotate feature annotations shown in this document.]
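Description:
pCW57.1-MBD3L2 is an all-in-one, tetracycline-inducible lentiviral expression vector (about 8.4 kb) built on the pCW57.1 backbone and carrying the human methyl-CpG binding domain protein 3 like 2 (MBD3L2) coding sequence. It is propagated in E. coli through a high-copy ColE1/pUC-type origin with ampicillin selection (β-lactamase). The viral portion has a third-generation, self-inactivating layout. An RSV promoter drives a truncated HIV-1 5' LTR, followed by the Ψ packaging signal with a gag fragment, the Rev response element and the cPPT/CTS. A WPRE and a ΔU3 3' LTR close the transfer cassette, with an SV40 poly(A) signal and SV40 origin lying downstream.

Within the provirus, the 627 bp MBD3L2 insert, cloned by restriction enzymes between NheI and SalI sites, sits directly downstream of the tight TRE promoter (seven tet operators fused to a minimal CMV promoter). A residual attR2 site and a short His-tag fragment annotated after the insert appear to be remnants of the backbone's Gateway cassette; the record does not indicate that MBD3L2 is tagged. A second, constitutive unit uses the human PGK promoter to express puromycin N-acetyltransferase followed by a reverse tetracycline transactivator (annotated as rtTA3 with VP16-derived activation repeats). The element linking these two coding regions is not annotated. Because transactivator, selection marker and responsive promoter travel on one vector, a single transduction followed by puromycin selection yields mammalian cells in which doxycycline switches on MBD3L2. The associated publication concerns DUX4-induced MBD3L proteins and NuRD/CAF-1-mediated silencing of the D4Z4 array, consistent with use for controlled MBD3L2 expression in human cells.
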