Features (pLannotate 1.2.2; 28 found; start..end, strand, type, name):
      1..227     +  promoter       RSV promoter: Rous sarcoma virus enhancer/promoter
    228..408     +  LTR            5' LTR (truncated): truncated 5' long terminal repeat (LTR) from HIV-1
    455..580     +  misc_feature   HIV-1 Ψ: packaging signal of human immunodeficiency virus type 1
    564..927     +  CDS            HIV-1 gag (fragment): gag protein from human immunodeficiency virus 1; gag
   1073..1306    +  misc_feature   RRE: The Rev response element (RRE) of HIV-1 allows for Rev-dependent mRNA export from the nucleus to the cytoplasm.
   1683..1707    +  CDS            Rev (fragment): human immunodeficiency virus 1 (HIV-1) Rev protein; rev; enhances nuclear export of unspliced and incompletely spliced viral mRNAs
   1748..1865    +  misc_feature   cPPT/CTS: central polypurine tract and central termination sequence of HIV-1
   1919..2233    +  promoter       tight TRE promoter: Tet-responsive promoter PTight, consisting of seven tet operator sequences followed by the minimal CMV promoter
   2260..2883    +  CDS            MBD3L2: MB3L2_HUMAN - Experimental evidence at protein level: Swiss-Prot protein existence level 1. From Homo sapiens (Human).
   2899..3023    -  protein_bind   attR2: mutant version of attR; recombination site for the Gateway® LR reaction LR Clonase™
   3040..3058    +  CDS            9xHis (fragment): 9xHis affinity tag
   3068..3578    +  promoter       hPGK promoter: human phosphoglycerate kinase 1 promoter
   3588..4184    +  CDS            PuroR (fragment): puromycin N-acetyltransferase; pac from Streptomyces; confers resistance to puromycin
   4239..4936    +  CDS            rtTA3 (fragment): reverse tetracycline transactivator 3 activates expression from Tet-responsive promoters in the presence of doxycycline
   4866..4976    +  CDS            VP48: 3 tandem repeats of the minimal activation domain of herpes simplex virus VP16 (Cheng et al., 2013)
   5012..5560    +  misc_feature   WPRE (fragment): woodchuck hepatitis virus posttranscriptional regulatory element
   5586..5657    +  CDS            nef (fragment): NEF_HV1Z2 - Experimental evidence at protein level: Swiss-Prot protein existence level 1. Extracellular Nef protein targets CD4(+) T-lymphocytes for apoptosis by interacting with CXCR4 surface receptors. From Human immunodeficiency virus type 1 group M subtype D (isolate Z2/CDC-Z34) (HIV-1).
   5659..5892    +  LTR            3' LTR (ΔU3): self-inactivating 3' long terminal repeat (LTR) from HIV-1
   5964..6085    +  polyA_signal   SV40 poly(A) signal: SV40 polyadenylation signal
   6125..6260    +  rep_origin     SV40 ori: SV40 origin of replication
   6268..6331    +  promoter       AmpR promoter: bla
   6332..7192    +  CDS            AmpR: β-lactamase; bla; confers resistance to ampicillin, carbenicillin, and related antibiotics
   7363..7951    +  rep_origin     ori: high-copy-number ColE1/pMB1/pBR322/pUC origin of replication
   8134..8226    +  CDS            lacI (fragment): lac repressor; lacI; The lac repressor binds to the lac operator to inhibit transcription in E. coli. This inhibition can be relieved by adding lactose or isopropyl-β-D-thiogalactopyranoside (IPTG).
   8239..8260    +  protein_bind   CAP binding site: CAP binding activates transcription in the presence of cAMP. E. coli catabolite activator protein
   8275..8305    +  promoter       lac promoter: promoter for the E. coli lac operon
   8313..8329    +  protein_bind   lac operator: The lac repressor binds to the lac operator to inhibit transcription in E. coli. This inhibition can be relieved by adding lactose or isopropyl-β-D-thiogalactopyranoside (IPTG). lac repressor encoded by lacI
   8374..8392    +  promoter       T3 promoter: promoter for bacteriophage T3 RNA polymerase
>Addgene plasmid #106332 | pCW57.1-MBD3L2 | addgene full sequence | sequence record 205821 | Addgene NGS Result
TGTAGTCTTATGCAATACTCTTGTAGTCTTGCAACATGGTAACGATGAGTTAGCAACATGCCTTACAAGG
AGAGAAAAAGCACCGTGCATGCCGATTGGTGGAAGTAAGGTGGTACGATCGTGCCTTATTAGGAAGGCAA
CAGACGGGTCTGACATGGATTGGACGAACCACTGAATTGCCGCATTGCAGAGATATTGTATTTAAGTGCC
TAGCTCGATACATAAACGGGTCTCTCTGGTTAGACCAGATCTGAGCCTGGGAGCTCTCTGGCTAACTAGG
GAACCCACTGCTTAAGCCTCAATAAAGCTTGCCTTGAGTGCTTCAAGTAGTGTGTGCCCGTCTGTTGTGT
GACTCTGGTAACTAGAGATCCCTCAGACCCTTTTAGTCAGTGTGGAAAATCTCTAGCAGTGGCGCCCGAA
CAGGGACTTGAAAGCGAAAGGGAAACCAGAGGAGCTCTCTCGACGCAGGACTCGGCTTGCTGAAGCGCGC
ACGGCAAGAGGCGAGGGGCGGCGACTGGTGAGTACGCCAAAAATTTTGACTAGCGGAGGCTAGAAGGAGA
GAGATGGGTGCGAGAGCGTCAGTATTAAGCGGGGGAGAATTAGATCGCGATGGGAAAAAATTCGGTTAAG
GCCAGGGGGAAAGAAAAAATATAAATTAAAACATATAGTATGGGCAAGCAGGGAGCTAGAACGATTCGCA
GTTAATCCTGGCCTGTTAGAAACATCAGAAGGCTGTAGACAAATACTGGGACAGCTACAACCATCCCTTC
AGACAGGATCAGAAGAACTTAGATCATTATATAATACAGTAGCAACCCTCTATTGTGTGCATCAAAGGAT
AGAGATAAAAGACACCAAGGAAGCTTTAGACAAGATAGAGGAAGAGCAAAACAAAAGTAAGACCACCGCA
CAGCAAGCGGCCGCTGATCTTCAGACCTGGAGGAGGAGATATGAGGGACAATTGGAGAAGTGAATTATAT
AAATATAAAGTAGTAAAAATTGAACCATTAGGAGTAGCACCCACCAAGGCAAAGAGAAGAGTGGTGCAGA
GAGAAAAAAGAGCAGTGGGAATAGGAGCTTTGTTCCTTGGGTTCTTGGGAGCAGCAGGAAGCACTATGGG
CGCAGCGTCAATGACGCTGACGGTACAGGCCAGACAATTATTGTCTGGTATAGTGCAGCAGCAGAACAAT
TTGCTGAGGGCTATTGAGGCGCAACAGCATCTGTTGCAACTCACAGTCTGGGGCATCAAGCAGCTCCAGG
CAAGAATCCTGGCTGTGGAAAGATACCTAAAGGATCAACAGCTCCTGGGGATTTGGGGTTGCTCTGGAAA
ACTCATTTGCACCACTGCTGTGCCTTGGAATGCTAGTTGGAGTAATAAATCTCTGGAACAGATTTGGAAT
CACACGACCTGGATGGAGTGGGACAGAGAAATTAACAATTACACAAGCTTAATACACTCCTTAATTGAAG
AATCGCAAAACCAGCAAGAAAAGAATGAACAAGAATTATTGGAATTAGATAAATGGGCAAGTTTGTGGAA
TTGGTTTAACATAACAAATTGGCTGTGGTATATAAAATTATTCATAATGATAGTAGGAGGCTTGGTAGGT
TTAAGAATAGTTTTTGCTGTACTTTCTATAGTGAATAGAGTTAGGCAGGGATATTCACCATTATCGTTTC
AGACCCACCTCCCAACCCCGAGGGGACAATTCTCGACCTCGAGACAAATGGCAGTATTCATCCACAATTT
TAAAAGAAAAGGGGGGATTGGGGGGTACAGTGCAGGGGAAAGAATAGTAGACATAATAGCAACAGACATA
CAAACTAAAGAATTACAAAAACAAATTACAAAAATTCAAAATTTTCGGGTTTATTACAGGGACAGCAGAG
ATCCACTTTGGCCGCGAATCGATATGTCGAGTTTACTCCCTATCAGTGATAGAGAACGTATGTCGAGTTT
ACTCCCTATCAGTGATAGAGAACGATGTCGAGTTTACTCCCTATCAGTGATAGAGAACGTATGTCGAGTT
TACTCCCTATCAGTGATAGAGAACGTATGTCGAGTTTACTCCCTATCAGTGATAGAGAACGTATGTCGAG
TTTATCCCTATCAGTGATAGAGAACGTATGTCGAGTTTACTCCCTATCAGTGATAGAGAACGTATGTCGA
GGTAGGCGTGTACGGTGGGAGGCCTATATAAGCAGAGCTCGTTTAGTGAACCGTCAGATCGCCTGGAGAA
TTGGCTAGTGGATCCCACCATGGGAGAACCTGCGTTCACCTCTTTTCCAAGCCTGCCTGTTCTGGGGAAG
CTCAAAAGGAACATGATGCCCTGGGCTTTACAGAAGAAACGAGAAATCCACATGGCCAAGGCCCATCGGA
GACGAGCTGCGAGGTCTGCTCTCCCCATGAGACTCACCAGCTGCATCTTCCGGAGGCCGGTGACAAGGAT
CAGGTCTCATCCTGACAACCAGGTCAGACGCAGAAAAGGGGACGAGCACCTGGAGAAGCCGCAGCAACTC
TGCGCCTACCGGAGACTGCAGGCCCTGCAGCCCTGCAGCAGCCAAGGAGAAGGTTCAAGTCCACTGCATT
TGGAGAGCGTCTTAAGTATCCTTGCACCTGGGACGGCCGGTGAATCTCTGGACAGAGCTGGTGCTGAGCG
TGTGCGCAGCCCGCTTGAGCCCACCCCTGGGCGGTTTCCAGCTGTGGCAGGAGGGCCAACCCCAGGAATG
GGTTGTCAGCTCCCACCGCCCCTCTCTGGCCAATTGGTGACTCCTGCAGATATCCGGAGACAGGCCAGGA
GGGTGAAGAAAGCCAGGGAGAGACTGGCCAAGGCCTTGCAGGCAGACAGGCTGGCCAGGCGGGCAGAAAT
GCTGACAGGTGGATGACTCGACCTCGACCATAGTGACTGGATATGTTGTGTTTTACAGTATTATGTAGTC
TGTTTTTTATGCAAAATCTAATTTAATATATTGATATTTATATCATTTTACGTTTCTCGTTCAGCTTTCT
TGTACAAAGTGGTTTAGTAATGAACCGGTCCACCACCACCACCACCACTAAGGATCCGGGGTTGGGGTTG
CGCCTTTTCCAAGGCAGCCCTGGGTTTGCGCAGGGACGCGGCTGCTCTGGGCGTGGTTCCGGGAAACGCA
GCGGCGCCGACCCTGGGTCTCGCACATTCTTCACGTCCGTTCGCAGCGTCACCCGGATCTTCGCCGCTAC
CCTTGTGGGCCCCCCGGCGACGCTTCCTGCTCCGCCCCTAAGTCGGGAAGGTTCCTTGCGGTTCGCGGCG
TGCCGGACGTGACAAACGGAAGCCGCACGTCTCACTAGTACCCTCGCAGACGGACAGCGCCAGGGAGCAA
TGGCAGCGCGCCGACCGCGATGGGCTGTGGCCAATAGCGGCTGCTCAGCAGGGCGCGCCGAGAGCAGCGG
CCGGGAAGGGGCGGTGCGGGAGGCGGGGTGTGGGGCGGTAGTGTGGGCCCTGTTCCTGCCCGCGCGGTGT
TCCGCATTCTGCAAGCCTCCGGAGCGCACGTCGGCAGTCGGCTCCCTCGTTGACCGAATCACCGACCTCT
CTCCCCAGCAATTCACCATGACCGAGTACAAGCCCACGGTGCGCCTCGCCACCCGCGACGACGTCCCCAG
GGCCGTACGCACCCTCGCCGCCGCGTTCGCCGACTACCCCGCCACGCGCCACACCGTCGATCCGGACCGC
CACATCGAGCGGGTCACCGAGCTGCAAGAACTCTTCCTCACGCGCGTCGGGCTCGACATCGGCAAGGTGT
GGGTCGCGGACGACGGCGCCGCGGTGGCGGTCTGGACCACGCCGGAGAGCGTCGAAGCGGGGGCGGTGTT
CGCCGAGATCGGCCCGCGCATGGCCGAGTTGAGCGGTTCCCGGCTGGCCGCGCAGCAACAGATGGAAGGC
CTCCTGGCGCCGCACCGGCCCAAGGAGCCCGCGTGGTTCCTGGCCACCGTCGGCGTCTCGCCCGACCACC
AGGGCAAGGGTCTGGGCAGCGCCGTCGTGCTCCCCGGAGTGGAGGCGGCCGAGCGCGCCGGGGTGCCCGC
CTTCCTGGAGACCTCCGCGCCCCGCAACCTCCCCTTCTACGAGCGGCTCGGCTTCACCGTCACCGCCGAC
GTCGAGGTGCCCGAAGGACCGCGCACCTGGTGCATGACCCGCAAGCCCGGTGCCGAAGGTAGAGGTTCTC
TCCTCACTTGTGGTGATGTTGAAGAAAACCCTGGTCCAATGTCTAGACTGGACAAGAGCAAAGTCATAAA
CGGAGCTCTGGAATTACTCAATGGTGTCGGTATCGAAGGCCTGACGACAAGGAAACTCGCTCAAAAGCTG
GGAGTTGAGCAGCCTACCCTGTACTGGCACGTGAAGAACAAGCGGGCCCTGCTCGATGCCCTGCCAATCG
AGATGCTGGACAGGCATCATACCCACTTCTGCCCCCTGGAAGGCGAGTCATGGCAAGACTTTCTGCGGAA
CAACGCCAAGTCATACCGCTGTGCTCTCCTCTCACATCGCGACGGGGCTAAAGTGCATCTCGGCACCCGC
CCAACAGAGAAACAGTACGAAACCCTGGAAAATCAGCTCGCGTTCCTGTGTCAGCAAGGCTTCTCCCTGG
AGAACGCACTGTACGCTCTGTCCGCCGTGGGCCACTTTACACTGGGCTGCGTATTGGAGGAACAGGAGCA
TCAAGTAGCAAAAGAGGAAAGAGAGACACCTACCACCGATTCTATGCCCCCACTTCTGAGACAAGCAATT
GAGCTGTTCGACCGGCAGGGAGCCGAACCTGCCTTCCTTTTCGGCCTGGAACTAATCATATGTGGCCTGG
AGAAACAGCTAAAGTGCGAAAGCGGCGGGCCGACCGACGCCCTTGACGATTTTGACTTAGACATGCTCCC
AGCCGATGCCCTTGACGACTTTGACCTTGATATGCTGCCTGCTGACGCTCTTGACGATTTTGACCTTGAC
ATGCTCCCCGGGTAACTAAGTAAGGATCGATCCAAGATATCGTATTCTTAACTATGTTGCTCCTTTTACG
CTATGTGGATACGCTGCTTTAATGCCTTTGTATCATGCTATTGCTTCCCGTATGGCTTTCATTTTCTCCT
CCTTGTATAAATCCTGGTTGCTGTCTCTTTATGAGGAGTTGTGGCCCGTTGTCAGGCAACGTGGCGTGGT
GTGCACTGTGTTTGCTGACGCAACCCCCACTGGTTGGGGCATTGCCACCACCTGTCAGCTCCTTTCCGGG
ACTTTCGCTTTCCCCCTCCCTATTGCCACGGCGGAACTCATCGCCGCCTGCCTTGCCCGCTGCTGGACAG
GGGCTCGGCTGTTGGGCACTGACAATTCCGTGGTGTTGTCGGGGAAGCTGACGTCCTTTCCATGGCTGCT
CGCCTGTGTTGCCACCTGGATTCTGCGCGGGACGTCCTTCTGCTACGTCCCTTCGGCCCTCAATCCAGCG
GACCTTCCTTCCCGCGGCCTGCTGCCGGCTCTGCGGCCTCTTCCGCGTCTTCGCCTTCGCCCTCAGACGA
GTCGGATCTCCCTTTGGGCCGCCTCCCCGCCTGTTTCGCCTCGGCGTCCGGACTAGAGGTACCTTTAAGA
CCAATGACTTACAAGGCAGCTGTAGATCTTAGCCACTTTTTAAAAGAAAAGGGGGGACTGGAAGGGCTAA
TTCACTCCCAACGAAGACAAGATCTGCTTTTTGCTTGTACTGGGTCTCTCTGGTTAGACCAGATCTGAGC
CTGGGAGCTCTCTGGCTAACTAGGGAACCCACTGCTTAAGCCTCAATAAAGCTTGCCTTGAGTGCTTCAA
GTAGTGTGTGCCCGTCTGTTGTGTGACTCTGGTAACTAGAGATCCCTCAGACCCTTTTAGTCAGTGTGGA
AAATCTCTAGCAGTAGTAGTTCATGTCATCTTATTATTCAGTATTTATAACTTGCAAAGAAATGAATATC
AGAGAGTGAGAGGAACTTGTTTATTGCAGCTTATAATGGTTACAAATAAAGCAATAGCATCACAAATTTC
ACAAATAAAGCATTTTTTTCACTGCATTCTAGTTGTGGTTTGTCCAAACTCATCAATGTATCTTATCATG
TCTGGCTCTAGCTATCCCGCCCCTAACTCCGCCCATCCCGCCCCTAACTCCGCCCAGTTCCGCCCATTCT
CCGCCCCATGGCTGACTAATTTTTTTTATTTATGCAGAGGCCGAGGCCGCCTCGGCCTCTGAGCTATTCC
AGAAGTAGTGAGGAGGCTTTTTTGGAGGCCTTTCAAATATGTATCCGCTCATGAGACAATAACCCTGATA
AATGCTTCAATAATATTGAAAAAGGAAGAGTATGAGTATTCAACATTTCCGTGTCGCCCTTATTCCCTTT
TTTGCGGCATTTTGCCTTCCTGTTTTTGCTCACCCAGAAACGCTGGTGAAAGTAAAAGATGCTGAAGATC
AGTTGGGTGCACGAGTGGGTTACATCGAACTGGATCTCAACAGCGGTAAGATCCTTGAGAGTTTTCGCCC
CGAAGAACGTTTTCCAATGATGAGCACTTTTAAAGTTCTGCTATGTGGCGCGGTATTATCCCGTATTGAC
GCCGGGCAAGAGCAACTCGGTCGCCGCATACACTATTCTCAGAATGACTTGGTTGAGTACTCACCAGTCA
CAGAAAAGCATCTTACGGATGGCATGACAGTAAGAGAATTATGCAGTGCTGCCATAACCATGAGTGATAA
CACTGCGGCCAACTTACTTCTGACAACGATCGGAGGACCGAAGGAGCTAACCGCTTTTTTGCACAACATG
GGGGATCATGTAACTCGCCTTGATCGTTGGGAACCGGAGCTGAATGAAGCCATACCAAACGACGAGCGTG
ACACCACGATGCCTGTAGCAATGGCAACAACGTTGCGCAAACTATTAACTGGCGAACTACTTACTCTAGC
TTCCCGGCAACAATTAATAGACTGGATGGAGGCGGATAAAGTTGCAGGACCACTTCTGCGCTCGGCCCTT
CCGGCTGGCTGGTTTATTGCTGATAAATCTGGAGCCGGTGAGCGTGGGTCTCGCGGTATCATTGCAGCAC
TGGGGCCAGATGGTAAGCCCTCCCGTATCGTAGTTATCTACACGACGGGGAGTCAGGCAACTATGGATGA
ACGAAATAGACAGATCGCTGAGATAGGTGCCTCACTGATTAAGCATTGGTAACTGTCAGACCAAGTTTAC
TCATATATACTTTAGATTGATTTAAAACTTCATTTTTAATTTAAAAGGATCTAGGTGAAGATCCTTTTTG
ATAATCTCATGACCAAAATCCCTTAACGTGAGTTTTCGTTCCACTGAGCGTCAGACCCCGTAGAAAAGAT
CAAAGGATCTTCTTGAGATCCTTTTTTTCTGCGCGTAATCTGCTGCTTGCAAACAAAAAAACCACCGCTA
CCAGCGGTGGTTTGTTTGCCGGATCAAGAGCTACCAACTCTTTTTCCGAAGGTAACTGGCTTCAGCAGAG
CGCAGATACCAAATACTGTTCTTCTAGTGTAGCCGTAGTTAGGCCACCACTTCAAGAACTCTGTAGCACC
GCCTACATACCTCGCTCTGCTAATCCTGTTACCAGTGGCTGCTGCCAGTGGCGATAAGTCGTGTCTTACC
GGGTTGGACTCAAGACGATAGTTACCGGATAAGGCGCAGCGGTCGGGCTGAACGGGGGGTTCGTGCACAC
AGCCCAGCTTGGAGCGAACGACCTACACCGAACTGAGATACCTACAGCGTGAGCTATGAGAAAGCGCCAC
GCTTCCCGAAGGGAGAAAGGCGGACAGGTATCCGGTAAGCGGCAGGGTCGGAACAGGAGAGCGCACGAGG
GAGCTTCCAGGGGGAAACGCCTGGTATCTTTATAGTCCTGTCGGGTTTCGCCACCTCTGACTTGAGCGTC
GATTTTTGTGATGCTCGTCAGGGGGGCGGAGCCTATGGAAAAACGCCAGCAACGCGGCCTTTTTACGGTT
CCTGGCCTTTTGCTGGCCTTTTGCTCACATGTTCTTTCCTGCGTTATCCCCTGATTCTGTGGATAACCGT
ATTACCGCCTTTGAGTGAGCTGATACCGCTCGCCGCAGCCGAACGACCGAGCGCAGCGAGTCAGTGAGCG
AGGAAGCGGAAGAGCGCCCAATACGCAAACCGCCTCTCCCCGCGCGTTGGCCGATTCATTAATGCAGCTG
GCACGACAGGTTTCCCGACTGGAAAGCGGGCAGTGAGCGCAACGCAATTAATGTGAGTTAGCTCACTCAT
TAGGCACCCCAGGCTTTACACTTTATGCTTCCGGCTCGTATGTTGTGTGGAATTGTGAGCGGATAACAAT
TTCACACAGGAAACAGCTATGACCATGATTACGCCAAGCGCGCAATTAACCCTCACTAAAGGGAACAAAA
GCTGGAGCTGCAAGCTTAA
